>Addgene plasmid #211285 | pBiT3.1-C_KATNB1:1-655 | addgene full sequence | sequence record 423433 | Addgene NGS Result
AAGACGCGTTAATTAAGACGTCGGCAGTGAAAAAAATGCTTTATTTGTGAAATTTGTGATGCTATTGCTT
TATTTGTAACCATTATAAGCTGCAATAAACAAGTTAACAACAACAATTGCATTCATTTTATGTTTCAGGT
TCAGGGGGAGGTGTGGGAGGTTTTTTAAAGCAAGTAAAACCTCTACAAATGTGGTATGGCTGATTATGAT
CCGCGGCCGCAATACGTCGACGTTATCAGCTGACTTCGTACGAGAGCCTAGGATTATGGCGCGCCACTAG
TTATTAATAGTAATCAATTACGGGGTCATTAGTTCATAGCCCATATATGGAGTTCCGCGTTACATAACTT
ACGGTAAATGGCCCGCCTGGCTGACCGCCCAACGACCCCCGCCCATTGACGTCAATAATGACGTATGTTC
CCATAGTAACGCCAATAGGGACTTTCCATTGACGTCAATGGGTGGAGTATTTACGGTAAACTGCCCACTT
GGCAGTACATCAAGTGTATCATATGCCAAGTCCGCCCCCTATTGACGTCAATGACGGTAAATGGCCCGCC
TGGCATTATGCCCAGTACATGACCTTACGGGACTTTCCTACTTGGCAGTACATCTACGTATTAGTCATCG
CTATTACCATGGTGATGCGGTTTTGGCAGTACACCAATGGGCGTGGATAGCGGTTTGACTCACGGGGATT
TCCAAGTCTCCACCCCATTGACGTCAATGGGAGTTTGTTTTGGCACCAAAATCAACGGGACTTTCCAAAA
TGTCGTAATAACCCCGCCCCGTTGACGCAAATGGGCGGTAGGCGTGTACGGTGGGAGGTCTATATAAGCA
GAGCTGGTTTAGTGAACCGTCAGATCACTAGAATCTTTATTGCGGTAGTTTATCACAGTTAAATTGCTAA
CGCAGTCAGTGCTTCTGACACAACAGTCTCGAACTTAAGCTGCAGAAGTTGGTCGTGAGGCACTGGGCAG
GTAAGTATCAAGGTTACAAGACAGGTTTAAGGAGACCAATAGAAACTGGGCTTGTCGAGACAGAGAAGAC
TCTTGCGTTTCTGATAGGCACCTATTGGTCTTACTGACATCCACTTTGCCTTTCTCTCCACAGGTGTCCA
CTCCCAGTTCAATTACAGCTCTTAAGGCTAGAGTATTAATACGACTCACTATAGGGGCGATCGCAACAAG
CTTCGGGAAGATCTGGAGCTAGCGGCGGGGGATCCGGTGGGAATTCGACACCATGGCCACCCCTGTGGTC
ACCAAGACAGCCTGGAAGTTGCAAGAGATCGTCGCGCATGCCAGCAACGTGTCCTCACTGGTGCTGGGCA
AAGCCTCCGGGCGGCTGCTGGCTACAGGCGGGGATGACTGCCGCGTCAACCTGTGGTCCATCAACAAGCC
CAACTGCATCATGAGCCTGACGGGCCACACATCCCCAGTGGAGAGCGTCCGCCTCAACACCCCCGAGGAG
CTCATCGTGGCCGGCTCTCAGTCGGGCTCCATCCGTGTCTGGGACCTGGAAGCTGCCAAAATTCTTCGCA
CACTCATGGGACACAAAGCCAACATCTGCAGCCTGGATTTCCACCCGTACGGCGAGTTTGTAGCCTCTGG
TTCCCAGGACACAAACATCAAGCTCTGGGACATCAGGAGGAAAGGCTGTGTCTTCCGATACAGGGGGCAC
AGCCAGGCCGTGCGGTGTCTCCGGTTCAGCCCCGATGGGAAGTGGTTGGCGTCGGCCGCAGATGACCACA
CCGTGAAGCTCTGGGATCTCACTGCCGGCAAGATGATGTCTGAGTTCCCTGGTCACACGGGGCCTGTCAA
CGTGGTCGAGTTTCACCCCAACGAGTACCTCCTGGCCTCCGGCAGCTCTGACAGGACAATCCGCTTCTGG
GACCTGGAGAAGTTCCAGGTGGTGAGCTGCATCGAAGGGGAGCCTGGGCCCGTCAGGAGCGTCCTCTTCA
ACCCAGATGGCTGCTGCCTGTACAGCGGCTGCCAGGACTCACTGCGTGTCTACGGCTGGGAACCTGAGCG
GTGCTTTGATGTGGTCCTCGTCAACTGGGGCAAGGTGGCCGACCTGGCCATCTGCAATGACCAGTTGATA
GGTGTGGCCTTCTCCCAGAGCAACGTCTCCTCCTACGTGGTGGATCTGACGCGTGTCACCAGGACTGGCA
CGGTGGCCCGGGACCCTGTGCAGGACCACCGGCCCCTGGCACAGCCACTGCCCAACCCCAGCGCCCCCCT
CCGGCGCATCTATGAGCGGCCCAGCACAACCTGCAGCAAGCCTCAGAGGGTGAAGCAGAACTCAGAGAGC
GAGCGCCGCAGCCCCAGCAGCGAGGATGACCGGGACGAGCGCGAGTCCCGCGCGGAGATCCAGAACGCCG
AGGACTACAACGAGATCTTCCAGCCCAAGAACAGCATCAGTCGGACGCCACCCCGGAGAAGTGAGCCCTT
CCCTGCACCCCCAGAGGACGACGCAGCCACAGCAAAGGAGGCAGCAAAGCCCAGCCCTGCCATGGATGTG
CAGTTCCCGGTGCCAAATCTGGAGGTCCTGCCCCGGCCCCCAGTGGTTGCTTCCACACCTGCACCCAAGG
CTGAGCCTGCCATCATCCCTGCCACCCGGAACGAGCCCATCGGGCTGAAGGCCTCCGACTTCCTGCCCGC
CGTGAAGATCCCCCAGCAGGCCGAGCTGGTGGACGAGGATGCCATGTCACAGATCCGCAAAGGCCACGAC
ACCATGTGTGTGGTGCTCACCAGCCGCCACAAGAACCTGGACACTGTGCGGGCTGTGTGGACCATGGGCG
ACATCAAGACGTCGGTGGACTCCGCTGTGGCCATCAACGACCTGTCGGTGGTGGTGGACCTCCTGAACAT
CGTCAACCAGAAAGCCTCCCTGTGGAAGCTGGACCTGTGCACCACCGTCCTGCCACAGATTGAGAAGCTT
CTGCAGAGCAAGTATGAGAGCTACGTCCAGACGGGCTGCACCTCCCTGAAGCTGATCCTGCAGCGGTTTC
TGCCCCTCATCACAGACATGCTGGCGGCCCCACCCTCTGTGGGTGTGGATATCAGCAGGGAGGAGAGGCT
GCATAAGTGCCGGCTCTGCTACAAGCAGCTTAAGAGCATCAGCGGCCTGGTCAAGAGCAAGTCAGGCCTG
AGCGGCCGCCATGGCAGTACCTTCCGCGAGCTGCACCTGCTCATGGCCAGTCTGGACGGCTCGAGCGGTG
GGAGCTCCGGTGTGAGCGGCTGGCGGCTGTTCAAGAAGATTAGCTAAGTTTAAACGGCCGCGACTCTAGA
CTGCAGGCATGCAAGCTGATTTGGCTGCTGCCACCGCTGAGCAAGGCCGCTTCGAGCAGACATGATAAGA
TACATTGATGAGTTTGGACAAACCACAACTAGAATGCAGTGAAAAAAATGCTTTATTTGTGAAATTTGTG
ATGCTATTGCTTTATTTGTAACCATTATAAGCTGCAATAAACAAGTTAACAACAACAATTGCATTCATTT
TATGTTTCAGGTTCAGGGGGAGATGTGGGAGGTTTTTTTAAGCAAGTAAAACCTCTACAAATGTGGTAAA
ATCTTAATTAAGACTTCTAATATAACTTCGTATAGCATACATTATACGAAGTTATGGTTCCACTGTTGAC
AATTAATCATCGGCATAGTATATCGGCATAGTATAATACGACAAGGTGAGGAACTAAACCCAGGAGGCAG
ATCATGATTGAACAAGATGGATTGCACGCAGGTTCTCCGGCCGCTTGGGTGGAGAGGCTATTCGGCTATG
ACTGGGCACAACAGACAATCGGCTGCTCTGATGCCGCCGTGTTCCGGCTGTCAGCGCAGGGGCGCCCGGT
TCTTTTTGTCAAGACCGACCTGTCCGGTGCCCTGAATGAACTGCAGGACGAGGCAGCGCGGCTATCGTGG
CTGGCCACGACGGGCGTTCCTTGCGCAGCTGTGCTCGACGTTGTCACTGAAGCGGGAAGGGACTGGCTGC
TATTGGGCGAAGTGCCGGGGCAGGATCTCCTGTCATCTCACCTTGCTCCTGCCGAGAAAGTATCCATCAT
GGCTGATGCAATGCGGCGGCTGCATACGCTTGATCCGGCTACCTGCCCATTCGACCACCAAGCGAAACAT
CGCATCGAGCGAGCACGTACTCGGATGGAAGCCGGTCTTGTCGATCAGGATGATCTGGACGAAGAGCATC
AGGGGCTCGCGCCAGCCGAACTGTTCGCCAGGCTCAAGGCGCGCATGCCCGACGGCGAGGATCTCGTCGT
GACCCATGGCGATGCCTGCTTGCCGAATATCATGGTGGAAAATGGCCGCTTTTCTGGATTCATCGACTGT
GGCCGGCTGGGTGTGGCGGACCGCTATCAGGACATAGCGTTGGCTACCCGTGATATTGCTGAAGAGCTTG
GCGGCGAATGGGCTGACCGCTTCCTCGTGCTTTACGGTATCGCCGCTCCCGATTCGCAGCGCATCGCCTT
CTATCGCCTTCTTGACGAGTTCTTCTGATTCGAAATGACCGACCAAGCGACGCCCAACCGGTATCAGCTC
ACTCAAAGGCGGTAATACGGTTATCCACAGAATCAGGGGATAACGCAGGAAAGAACATGTGAGCAAAAGG
CCAGCAAAAGGCCAGGAACCGTAAAAAGGCCGCGTTGCTGGCGTTTTTCCATAGGCTCCGCCCCCCTGAC
GAGCATCACAAAAATCGACGCTCAAGTCAGAGGTGGCGAAACCCGACAGGACTATAAAGATACCAGGCGT
TTCCCCCTGGAAGCTCCCTCGTGCGCTCTCCTGTTCCGACCCTGCCGCTTACCGGATACCTGTCCGCCTT
TCTCCCTTCGGGAAGCGTGGCGCTTTCTCATAGCTCACGCTGTAGGTATCTCAGTTCGGTGTAGGTCGTT
CGCTCCAAGCTGGGCTGTGTGCACGAACCCCCCGTTCAGCCCGACCGCTGCGCCTTATCCGGTAACTATC
GTCTTGAGTCCAACCCGGTAAGACACGACTTATCGCCACTGGCAGCAGCCACTGGTAACAGGATTAGCAG
AGCGAGGTATGTAGGCGGTGCTACAGAGTTCTTGAAGTGGTGGCCTAACTACGGCTACACTAGAAGGACA
GTATTTGGTATCTGCGCTCTGCTGAAGCCAGTTACCTTCGGAAAAAGAGTTGGTAGCTCTTGATCCGGCA
AACAAACCACCGCTGGTAGCGGTGGTTTTTTTGTTTGCAAGCAGCAGATTACGCGCAGAAAAAAAGGATT
TCAAGAAGATCCTTTGATCTTTTCTACGGGGTCTGACGCTCAGTGGAACGAAAACTCACGTTAAGGGATT
TTGGTCATGAGATTATCAAAAAGGATCTTCACCTAGATCCTTTTATAGTCCGGAATCGTCACACAAAAAA
CCAACACACAGATGTAATGAAAATAAAGATATTTTATTGCGGCCATCGTGATGGCTAGAGTTTAGCCCTC
CCACACATAACCAGAGGGCAGCAATTCACGAATCCCAACTGCCGTCGGCTGTCCATCACTGTCCTTCACT
ATGGCTTTGATCCCAGGATGCAGATCGAGAAGCACCTGTCGGCACCGTCCGCAGGGGCTCAAGATGCCCC
TGTTCTCATTTCCGATCGCGACGATACAAGTCAGGTTGCCAGCTGCCGCAGCAGCAGCAGTGCCCAGCAC
CACGAGTTCTGCACAAGGTCCCCCAGTAAAATGATATACATTGACACCAGTGAAGATGCGGCCGTCGCTA
GAGAGAGCTGCGCTGGCGACGCTGTAGTCTTCAGAGATGGGGATGCTGTTGATTGTAGCCGTTGCTCTTT
CAATGAGGGTGGATTCTTCTTGAGACAAAGGCTTGGCCATGGTGGCGCTAGTGTCAGAAGAATCGAGCTT
TTTGCAAAAGCCTAGGCCTCCAAAAAAGCCTCCTCACTACTTCTGGAATAGCTCAGAGGCCGAGGCGGCC
TCGGCCTCTGCATAAATAAAAAAAATTAGTCAGCCATGGGGCGGAGAATGGGCGGAACTGGGCGGAGTTA
GGGGCGGGATGGGCGGAGTTAGGGGCGGGACTATGGTTGCTGACTAATTGAGATGCATGCTTTGCATACT
TCTGCCTGCTGGGGAGCCTGGGGACTTTCCACACCTGGTTGCTGACTAATTGAGATGCATGCTTTGCATA
CTTCTGCCTGCTGGGGAGCCTGGGGACTTTCCACACCCTAACTGACACACATTCCACAGCTGGTTCTTTC
CGCCTCAGAAGGTACCTAACCAAGTTCCTCTTTCAGAGGTTATTTCAGGCCATGGTGCTGCGC
Features (pLannotate 1.2.2; 17 found; start..end, strand, type, name):
     24..105     -  polyA_signal   SV40 poly(A) signal: SV40 polyadenylation signal
    128..211     -  CDS            large T antigen (fragment): large T antigen from SV40 (simian virus 40)
    276..641     +  enhancer       CMV enhancer: human cytomegalovirus immediate early enhancer
    643..842     +  promoter       CMV promoter: human cytomegalovirus (CMV) immediate early promoter
    981..1113    +  intron         chimeric intron: chimera between introns from human β-globin and immunoglobulin heavy chain genes
   1157..1175    +  promoter       T7 promoter: promoter for bacteriophage T7 RNA polymerase
   1243..3207    +  CDS            KATNB1: KTNB1_HUMAN - Experimental evidence at protein level: Swiss-Prot protein existence level 1. Participates in a complex which severs microtubules in an ATP-dependent manner. May act to target the enzymatic subunit of this complex to sites of action such as the centrosome. Microtubule severing may promote rapid reorganization of cellular microtubule arrays and the release of microtubules from the centrosome following nucleation. Microtubule release from the mitotic spindle poles may allow depolymerization of the microtubule end proximal to the spindle pole, leading to poleward microtubule flux an
   3303..3330    +  CDS            SET1 (fragment): solubility-enhancement tag derived from T7 phage gene 10B
   3356..3477    -  polyA_signal   SV40 poly(A) signal: SV40 polyadenylation signal
   3500..3568    -  CDS            large T antigen (fragment): large T antigen from SV40 (simian virus 40)
   3592..3625    +  protein_bind   loxP: Cre-mediated recombination occurs in the 8-bp core sequence (GCATACAT). Cre recombinase
   3635..3682    +  promoter       EM7 promoter: synthetic bacterial promoter&nbsp
   3714..4505    +  CDS            neo: KKA2_KLEPN - Also known as kan, nptII. Experimental evidence at protein level: Swiss-Prot protein existence level 1. Resistance to kanamycin, neomycin, paromomycin, ribostamycin, butirosin and gentamicin B. From Klebsiella pneumoniae.
   4666..5254    -  rep_origin     ori: high-copy-number ColE1/pMB1/pBR322/pUC origin of replication
   5380..5428    -  polyA_signal   poly(A) signal: synthetic polyadenylation signal
   5452..5850    -  CDS            BSD: blasticidin S deaminase; Aspergillus terreus BSD; confers resistance to blasticidin
   5881..6238    -  promoter       SV40 promoter: SV40 enhancer and early promoter
