[The description below was written by a language model from this plasmid's Addgene catalogue record and pLannotate feature annotations shown in this document.]
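Description:
pBiT3.1-C_KATNB1:1-655 is a mammalian expression plasmid built on Promega's pBiT3.1-C backbone that produces full-length, wild-type human KATNB1 (residues M1–D655, a 1,965 bp open reading frame) fused at its C terminus to the HiBiT peptide through a short glycine/serine linker. The coding sequence was derived from a Mammalian Gene Collection clone and was inserted by ligation-independent cloning between EcoRI and XhoI sites that remain intact. Transcription is driven by the CMV immediate-early enhancer and promoter, followed by a chimeric β-globin/immunoglobulin intron that promotes efficient mRNA processing. It is terminated by an SV40 polyadenylation signal. A T7 promoter upstream of the insert serves as a sequencing primer site. The short "SET1" and large T antigen fragments called by the annotation software downstream of the insert are probably incidental matches to backbone sequence rather than functional parts.

The plasmid replicates at high copy in E. coli from a ColE1/pUC-type origin and is selected with kanamycin through an EM7-driven neo (nptII) gene, which is preceded by a single loxP site. The catalogue lists neomycin/G418 as the mammalian selectable marker. However, the feature table shows only the bacterial EM7 promoter upstream of neo and also contains an SV40 promoter-driven blasticidin S deaminase cassette with a synthetic poly(A) signal, which the catalogue entry does not mention.

KATNB1 is the WD40-repeat regulatory subunit of the katanin microtubule-severing complex. HiBiT is a small peptide that complements LgBiT to reconstitute NanoLuc luciferase, allowing luminescent quantification of the tagged protein. The construct comes from a study evaluating the ligandability of WD40 repeat proteins, which fits use in cell-based assays of protein abundance or ligand engagement, although the record does not specify the assay.
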