Addgene plasmid #211285: pBiT3.1-C_KATNB1:1-655
Purpose: Mammalian expression of full-length human KATNB1. C-terminal HiBiT tag.
Depositing lab: Cheryl Arrowsmith. Depositing organization: University of Toronto. Publication: A Target Class Ligandability Evaluation of WD40 Repeat-Containing Proteins. Ackloo S, Li F, Szewczyk M, Seitova A, Loppnau P, Zeng H, Xu J, Ahmad S, Arnautova YA, Baghaie AJ, Beldar S, Bolotokova A, Centrella PA, Chau I, Clark MA, Cuozzo JW, Dehghani-Tafti S, Disch JS, Dong A, Dumas A, Feng JA, Ghiabi P, Gibson E, Gilmer J, Goldman B, Green SR, Guie MA, Guilinger JP, Harms N, Herasymenko O, Houliston S, Hutchinson A, Kearnes S, Keefe AD, Kimani SW, Kramer T, Kutera M, Kwak HA, Lento C, Li Y, Liu J, Loup J, Machado RAC, Mulhern CJ, Perveen S, Righetto GL, Riley P, Shrestha S, Sigel EA, Silva M, Sintchak MD, Slakman BL, Taylor RD, Thompson J, Torng W, Underkoffler C, von Rechenberg M, Walsh RT, Watson I, Wilson DJ, Wolf E, Yadav M, Yazdi AK, Zhang J, Zhang Y, Santhakumar V, Edwards AM, Barsyte-Lovejoy D, Schapira M, Brown PJ, Halabelian L, Arrowsmith CH. J Med Chem. 2025 Jan 23;68(2):1092-1112. doi: 10.1021/acs.jmedchem.4c02010. Epub 2024 Nov 4. PubMed 39495097.
Backbone
  Vector backbone: pBiT3.1-C
  Backbone manufacturer: Promega
  Vector type: Mammalian Expression
  Selectable markers: Neomycin (select with G418)
Growth in bacteria
  Bacterial resistance: Kanamycin, 50 μg/mL
  Growth temperature: 37°C
  Growth strain: DH5alpha
  Copy number: High Copy
Gene/Insert
  Gene/Insert name: KATNB1:M1-D655
  Species: H. sapiens (human)
  Insert size (bp): 1965
  Mutation: wild type
  Entrez Gene: KATNB1 (a.k.a. KAT, LIS6)
  Promoter: CMV
  Tag / fusion protein: GSSGGSSGVSGWRLFKKIS (C terminal on insert)
  Cloning method: Ligation Independent Cloning
  Sequencing primers: 5′ T7; 3′ TTGCTCAGCGGTGGCAGCAG
Resource information
  A portion of this plasmid was derived from a plasmid made by: Mammalian Gene Collection (BC001353)
Terms and licenses: Academic/Nonprofit Terms; Industry Terms: Not Available to Industry
Depositor comments: 5' Cloning Site: EcoR1 (not destroyed), 3' Cloning Site: Xho1 (not destroyed).
How to cite: pBiT3.1-C_KATNB1:1-655 was a gift from Cheryl Arrowsmith (Addgene plasmid # 211285 ; http://n2t.net/addgene:211285 ; RRID:Addgene_211285)
