>Addgene plasmid #211285 | pBiT3.1-C_KATNB1:1-655 | depositor partial sequence | sequence record 412048 | Insert sequence
ATGGCCACCCCTGTGGTCACCAAGACAGCCTGGAAGTTGCAAGAGATCGTCGCGCATGCCAGCAACGTGT
CCTCACTGGTGCTGGGCAAAGCCTCCGGGCGGCTGCTGGCTACAGGCGGGGATGACTGCCGCGTCAACCT
GTGGTCCATCAACAAGCCCAACTGCATCATGAGCCTGACGGGCCACACATCCCCAGTGGAGAGCGTCCGC
CTCAACACCCCCGAGGAGCTCATCGTGGCCGGCTCTCAGTCGGGCTCCATCCGTGTCTGGGACCTGGAAG
CTGCCAAAATTCTTCGCACACTCATGGGACACAAAGCCAACATCTGCAGCCTGGATTTCCACCCGTACGG
CGAGTTTGTAGCCTCTGGTTCCCAGGACACAAACATCAAGCTCTGGGACATCAGGAGGAAAGGCTGTGTC
TTCCGATACAGGGGGCACAGCCAGGCCGTGCGGTGTCTCCGGTTCAGCCCCGATGGGAAGTGGTTGGCGT
CGGCCGCAGATGACCACACCGTGAAGCTCTGGGATCTCACTGCCGGCAAGATGATGTCTGAGTTCCCTGG
TCACACGGGGCCTGTCAACGTGGTCGAGTTTCACCCCAACGAGTACCTCCTGGCCTCCGGCAGCTCTGAC
AGGACAATCCGCTTCTGGGACCTGGAGAAGTTCCAGGTGGTGAGCTGCATCGAAGGGGAGCCTGGGCCCG
TCAGGAGCGTCCTCTTCAACCCAGATGGCTGCTGCCTGTACAGCGGCTGCCAGGACTCACTGCGTGTCTA
CGGCTGGGAACCTGAGCGGTGCTTTGATGTGGTCCTCGTCAACTGGGGCAAGGTGGCCGACCTGGCCATC
TGCAATGACCAGTTGATAGGTGTGGCCTTCTCCCAGAGCAACGTCTCCTCCTACGTGGTGGATCTGACGC
GTGTCACCAGGACTGGCACGGTGGCCCGGGACCCTGTGCAGGACCACCGGCCCCTGGCACAGCCACTGCC
CAACCCCAGCGCCCCCCTCCGGCGCATCTATGAGCGGCCCAGCACAACCTGCAGCAAGCCTCAGAGGGTG
AAGCAGAACTCAGAGAGCGAGCGCCGCAGCCCCAGCAGCGAGGATGACCGGGACGAGCGCGAGTCCCGCG
CGGAGATCCAGAACGCCGAGGACTACAACGAGATCTTCCAGCCCAAGAACAGCATCAGTCGGACGCCACC
CCGGAGAAGTGAGCCCTTCCCTGCACCCCCAGAGGACGACGCAGCCACAGCAAAGGAGGCAGCAAAGCCC
AGCCCTGCCATGGATGTGCAGTTCCCGGTGCCAAATCTGGAGGTCCTGCCCCGGCCCCCAGTGGTTGCTT
CCACACCTGCACCCAAGGCTGAGCCTGCCATCATCCCTGCCACCCGGAACGAGCCCATCGGGCTGAAGGC
CTCCGACTTCCTGCCCGCCGTGAAGATCCCCCAGCAGGCCGAGCTGGTGGACGAGGATGCCATGTCACAG
ATCCGCAAAGGCCACGACACCATGTGTGTGGTGCTCACCAGCCGCCACAAGAACCTGGACACTGTGCGGG
CTGTGTGGACCATGGGCGACATCAAGACGTCGGTGGACTCCGCTGTGGCCATCAACGACCTGTCGGTGGT
GGTGGACCTCCTGAACATCGTCAACCAGAAAGCCTCCCTGTGGAAGCTGGACCTGTGCACCACCGTCCTG
CCACAGATTGAGAAGCTTCTGCAGAGCAAGTATGAGAGCTACGTCCAGACGGGCTGCACCTCCCTGAAGC
TGATCCTGCAGCGGTTTCTGCCCCTCATCACAGACATGCTGGCGGCCCCACCCTCTGTGGGTGTGGATAT
CAGCAGGGAGGAGAGGCTGCATAAGTGCCGGCTCTGCTACAAGCAGCTTAAGAGCATCAGCGGCCTGGTC
AAGAGCAAGTCAGGCCTGAGCGGCCGCCATGGCAGTACCTTCCGCGAGCTGCACCTGCTCATGGCCAGTC
TGGAC
